Addgene plasmid #56425: EGFP-CathespinB-6
Purpose: Localization: Lysosomes/ER/Golgi, Excitation: 488, Emission: 507
Depositing lab: Michael Davidson. Depositing organization: Florida State University, Tallahassee.
Backbone
  Vector backbone: EGFP
  Backbone size w/o insert (bp): 4750
  Vector type: Mammalian Expression
  Selectable markers: Neomycin (select with G418)
Growth in bacteria
  Bacterial resistance: Kanamycin, 50 μg/mL
  Growth temperature: 37°C
  Growth strain: DH5alpha
  Copy number: High Copy
Gene/Insert
  Gene/Insert name: CathespinB (alt name: NM_022597.2)
  Species: R. norvegicus (rat)
  Promoter: CMV
  Tag / fusion protein: EGFP (C terminal on backbone)
  Cloning method: Unknown
  Sequencing primers: 5′ CMV-F; 3′ SV40pA-R
Terms and licenses: Academic/Nonprofit Terms; Industry Terms: Not Available to Industry
Depositor comments: . Excitation = 488; Emission = 507
How to cite: EGFP-CathespinB-6 was a gift from Michael Davidson (Addgene plasmid # 56425)
