[The description below was written by a language model from this plasmid's Addgene catalogue record and pLannotate feature annotations shown in this document.]
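Description:
EGFP-CathespinB-6 is a mammalian expression plasmid from a fluorescent-protein fusion collection, catalogued as encoding rat cathepsin B (spelled "CathespinB" in the record) fused to EGFP under the CMV promoter. Its stated purpose is to mark lysosomes, ER and Golgi, the compartments through which this lysosomal protease is trafficked, with green fluorescence (excitation 488 nm, emission 507 nm). The backbone follows the classic EGFP cloning-vector layout. A high-copy ColE1/pUC origin supports propagation in E. coli, and an f1 origin is also present. A single Tn5 NeoR/KanR gene is driven by tandem bacterial (bla) and SV40 early promoters and terminated by the HSV TK polyadenylation signal, giving kanamycin resistance in bacteria and G418 selection in mammalian cells.

The annotated sequence does not fully match the catalogue entry. The sequenced record is 4,779 nt, essentially the size listed for the backbone without an insert, and no cathepsin B coding feature is annotated. The expression unit consists of the CMV enhancer and promoter, about 100 bp of unannotated sequence, a roughly 720 bp Aequorea-derived fluorescent protein ORF, a residual multiple cloning site fragment and the SV40 poly(A) signal. That leaves no room for a full-length cathepsin B cDNA. The short gap upstream of the fluorescent protein could hold only a small peptide or linker, but the record does not say what it contains. The annotation tool also labels the fluorescent protein as mCerulean3 rather than EGFP. These are closely related GFP variants, so the feature table alone cannot settle the fluorophore's identity. Users should verify the insert and fluorophore by sequencing before relying on the stated localization.
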