Features (pLannotate 1.2.2; 14 found; start..end, strand, type, name):
    352..456     -  promoter       AmpR promoter: bla
    483..911     +  rep_origin     f1 ori (sequence partly withheld): f1 bacteriophage origin of replication; arrow indicates direction of (+) strand synthesis
    945..1066    -  polyA_signal   SV40 poly(A) signal: SV40 polyadenylation signal
   1089..1173    -  CDS            large T antigen (fragment): large T antigen from SV40 (simian virus 40)
   1190..1226    -  misc_feature   MCS (fragment): multiple cloning site
   1248..1964    -  CDS            mCerulean3: mCerulean3 is a basic (constitutively fluorescent) cyan fluorescent protein published in 2011, derived from Aequorea victoria. It is reported to be a somewhat slowly-maturing monomer with very low acid sensitivity.
   2065..2268    -  promoter       CMV promoter: human cytomegalovirus (CMV) immediate early promoter
   2269..2572    -  enhancer       CMV enhancer: human cytomegalovirus immediate early enhancer
   2747..3335    -  rep_origin     ori: high-copy-number ColE1/pMB1/pBR322/pUC origin of replication
   3557..3573    +  polyA_signal   bGH poly(A) signal (fragment): bovine growth hormone polyadenylation signal
   3664..3711    -  polyA_signal   HSV TK poly(A) signal: herpes simplex virus thymidine kinase polyadenylation signal (Cole and Stacy, 1985)
   3770..3922    -  CDS            ble (fragment): BLE_KLEPN - Experimental evidence at protein level: Swiss-Prot protein existence level 1. Binding protein with a strong affinity to the bleomycin family of antibiotics. Binds to CL990; an antimitotic-antibiotic compound. From Klebsiella pneumoniae.
   3943..4737    -  CDS            NeoR/KanR: aminoglycoside phosphotransferase from Tn5; aph(3')-II (or nptII); confers resistance to neomycin, kanamycin, and G418 (Geneticin®)
   4772..350     -  promoter       SV40 promoter (across the origin): SV40 enhancer and early promoter
>Addgene plasmid #56425 | EGFP-CathespinB-6 | addgene full sequence | sequence record 232476 | Addgene NGS Result
AGCCTAGGCCTCCAAAAAAGCCTCCTCACTACTTCTGGAATAGCTCAGAGGCCGAGGCGGCCTCGGCCTC
TGCATAAATAAAAAAAATTAGTCAGCCATGGGGCGGAGAATGGGCGGAACTGGGCGGAGTTAGGGGCGGG
ATGGGCGGAGTTAGGGGCGGGACTATGGTTGCTGACTAATTGAGATGCATGCTTTGCATACTTCTGCCTG
CTGGGGAGCCTGGGGACTTTCCACACCTGGTTGCTGACTAATTGAGATGCATGCTTTGCATACTTCTGCC
TGCTGGGGAGCCTGGGGACTTTCCACACCCTAACTGACACACATTCCACAGCTGGTTCTTTCCGCCTCAG
GACTCTTCCTTTTTCAATATTATTGAAGCATTTATCAGGGTTATTGTCTCATGAGCGGATACATATTTGA
ATGTATTTAGAAAAATAAACAAATAGGGGTTCCGCGCACATTTCCCCGAAAAGTGCCACCTG
[124 nt withheld, positions 483-606]
C
[91 nt withheld, positions 608-698]
A
[49 nt withheld, positions 700-748]
CCTTTGACGTTGGAGTCCACGTTCTTT
[37 nt withheld, positions 776-812]
ACCCTATCTCGGTCTATTCTTTTGATTTATAAGGGATTTTGCCGATTTCGGCCTATTGGTTAAAAAATGA
GCTGATTTAACAAAAATTTAACGCGAATTTTAACAAAATATTAACGCTTACAATTTACGCGTTAAGATAC
ATTGATGAGTTTGGACAAACCACAACTAGAATGCAGTGAAAAAAATGCTTTATTTGTGAAATTTGTGATG
CTATTGCTTTATTTGTAACCATTATAAGCTGCAATAAACAAGTTAACAACAACAATTGCATTCATTTTAT
GTTTCAGGTTCAGGGGGAGGTGTGGGAGGTTTTTTAAAGCAAGTAAAACCTCTACAAATGTGGTATGGCT
GATTATGATCAGTTATCTAGATCCGGTGGATCCCGGGCCCGCGGTACCGTCGACTGCAGAATTCTTACAG
CTCGTCCTTTCCGGACTTGTACAGCTCGTCCATGCCGAGAGTGATCCCGGCGGCGGTCACGAACTCCAGC
AGGACCATGTGATCGCGCTTCTCGTTGGGGTCTTTGCTCAGCTTGGACTGGGTGCTCAGGTAGTGGTTGT
CGGGCAGCAGCACGGGGCCGTCGCCGATGGGGGTGTTCTGCTGGTAGTGGTCGGCGAGCTGCACGCTGCC
GTCCTCGATGTTGCAGTTGAGGCCGAAGTTGGCCTTGATGCCGTTCTTCTGCTTGTCGGCGGTGATATAG
ACGTTGCCGTGGATGGCGTTGTACTCCAGCTTGTGCCCCAGGATGTTGCCGTCCTCCTTGAAGTCGATGC
CCTTCAGCTCGATGCGGTTCACCAGGGTGTCGCCCTCGAACTTCACCTCGGCGCGGGTCTTGTAGTTGCC
GTCGTCCTTGAAGAAGATGGTGCGCTCCTGGACGTAGCCTTCGGGCATGGCGGACTTGAAGAAGTCGTGC
TGCTTCATGTGGTCGGGGTAGCGGGCGAAGCACTGCACGCCCCAGCTCAGGGTGGTCACGAGGGTGGGCC
AGGGCACGGGCAGCTTGCCGGTGGTGCAGATGAACTTCAGGGTCAGCTTGCCGTAGGTGGCATCGCCCTC
GCCCTCGCCGGACACGCTGAACTTGTGGCCGTTTACGTCGCCGTCCAGCTCGACCAGGATGGGCACCACC
CCGGTGAACAGCTCCTCGCCCTTGCTCACCATGGTGGCGACCGGTGCGGCGACGGCCAGGCCGAGGAGGC
CGAGCAGCAACGGCACGGATAGCAGCATGGTGGCGCTAGCGGATCTGACGGTTCACTAAACCAGCTCTGC
TTATATAGACCTCCCACCGTACACGCCTACCGCCCATTTGCGTCAATGGGGCGGAGTTGTTACGACATTT
TGGAAAGTCCCGTTGATTTTGGTGCCAAAACAAACTCCCATTGACGTCAATGGGGTGGAGACTTGGAAAT
CCCCGTGAGTCAAACCGCTATCCACGCCCATTGATGTACTGCCAAAACCGCATCACCATGGTAATAGCGA
TGACTAATACGTAGATGTACTGCCAAGTAGGAAAGTCCCATAAGGTCATGTACTGGGCATAATGCCAGGC
GGGCCATTTACCGTCATTGACGTCAATAGGGGGCGTACTTGGCATATGATACACTTGATGTACTGCCAAG
TGGGCAGTTTACCGTAAATACTCCACCCATTGACGTCAATGGAAAGTCCCTATTGGCGTTACTATGGGAA
CATACGTCATTATTGACGTCAATGGGCGGGGGTCGTTGGGCGGTCAGCCAGGCGGGCCATTTACCGTAAG
TTATGTAACGCGGAACTCCATATATGGGCTATGAACTAATGACCCCGTAATTGATTACTATTAATAACTA
ATGCATGGCGGTAATACGGTTATCCACAGAATCAGGGGATAACGCAGGAAAGAACATGTGAGCAAAAGGC
CAGCAAAAGGCCAGGAACCGTAAAAAGGCCGCGTTGCTGGCGTTTTTCCATAGGCTCCGCCCCCCTGACG
AGCATCACAAAAATCGACGCTCAAGTCAGAGGTGGCGAAACCCGACAGGACTATAAAGATACCAGGCGTT
TCCCCCTGGAAGCTCCCTCGTGCGCTCTCCTGTTCCGACCCTGCCGCTTACCGGATACCTGTCCGCCTTT
CTCCCTTCGGGAAGCGTGGCGCTTTCTCATAGCTCACGCTGTAGGTATCTCAGTTCGGTGTAGGTCGTTC
GCTCCAAGCTGGGCTGTGTGCACGAACCCCCCGTTCAGCCCGACCGCTGCGCCTTATCCGGTAACTATCG
TCTTGAGTCCAACCCGGTAAGACACGACTTATCGCCACTGGCAGCAGCCACTGGTAACAGGATTAGCAGA
GCGAGGTATGTAGGCGGTGCTACAGAGTTCTTGAAGTGGTGGCCTAACTACGGCTACACTAGAAGAACAG
TATTTGGTATCTGCGCTCTGCTGAAGCCAGTTACCTTCGGAAAAAGAGTTGGTAGCTCTTGATCCGGCAA
ACAAACCACCGCTGGTAGCGGTGGTTTTTTTGTTTGCAAGCAGCAGATTACGCGCAGAAAAAAAGGATCT
CAAGAAGATCCTTTGATCTTTTCTACGGGGTCTGACGCTCAGTGGAACGAAAACTCACGTTAAGGGATTT
TGGTCATGAGATTATCAAAAAGGATCTTCACCTAGATCCTTTTAAATTAAAAATGAAGTTTTAAATCAAT
CTAAAGTATATATGAGTAACCTGAGGCTATGGCAGGGCCTGCCGCCCCGACGTTGGCTGCGAGCCCTGGG
CCTTCACCCGAACTTGGGGGGTGGGGTGGGGAAAAGGAAGAAACGCGGGCGTATTGGCCCCAATGGGGTC
TCGGTGGGGTATCGACAGAGTGCCAGCCCTGGGACCGAACCCCGCGTTTATGAACAAACGACCCAACACC
GTGCGTTTTATTCTGTCTTTTTATTGCCGTCATAGCGCGGGTTCCTTCCGGTATTGTCTCCTTCCGTGTT
TCAGTTAGCCTCCCCCTAGGGTGGGCGAAGAACTCCAGCATGAGATCCCCGCGCTGGAGGATCATCCAGC
CGGCGTCCCGGAAAACGATTCCGAAGCCCAACCTTTCATAGAAGGCGGCGGTGGAATCGAAATCTCGTGA
TGGCAGGTTGGGCGTCGCTTGGTCGGTCATTTCGAACCCCAGAGTCCCGCTCAGAAGAACTCGTCAAGAA
GGCGATAGAAGGCGATGCGCTGCGAATCGGGAGCGGCGATACCGTAAAGCACGAGGAAGCGGTCAGCCCA
TTCGCCGCCAAGCTCTTCAGCAATATCACGGGTAGCCAACGCTATGTCCTGATAGCGGTCCGCCACACCC
AGCCGGCCACAGTCGATGAATCCAGAAAAGCGGCCATTTTCCACCATGATATTCGGCAAGCAGGCATCGC
CATGGGTCACGACGAGATCCTCGCCGTCGGGCATGCTCGCCTTGAGCCTGGCGAACAGTTCGGCTGGCGC
GAGCCCCTGATGCTCTTCGTCCAGATCATCCTGATCGACAAGACCGGCTTCCATCCGAGTACGTGCTCGC
TCGATGCGATGTTTCGCTTGGTGGTCGAATGGGCAGGTAGCCGGATCAAGCGTATGCAGCCGCCGCATTG
CATCAGCCATGATGGATACTTTCTCGGCAGGAGCAAGGTGAGATGACAGGAGATCCTGCCCCGGCACTTC
GCCCAATAGCAGCCAGTCCCTTCCCGCTTCAGTGACAACGTCGAGCACAGCTGCGCAAGGAACGCCCGTC
GTGGCCAGCCACGATAGCCGCGCTGCCTCGTCTTGCAGTTCATTCAGGGCACCGGACAGGTCGGTCTTGA
CAAAAAGAACCGGGCGCCCCTGCGCTGACAGCCGGAACACGGCGGCATCAGAGCAGCCGATTGTCTGTTG
TGCCCAGTCATAGCCGAATAGCCTCTCCACCCAAGCGGCCGGAGAACCTGCGTGCAATCCATCTTGTTCA
ATCATGCGAAACGATCCTCATCCTGTCTCTTGATCGATCTTTGCAAA
