>Addgene plasmid #56425 | EGFP-CathespinB-6 | depositor partial sequence | sequence record 87317 | insert sequence
GACTCAGATCTCGAGCTCAAGCTTCGAATTCCAGGATGTGGTGGTCCTTGATCCCTCTCTCTTGCCTGCT
GGCACTGACCAGTGCCCATGACAAGCCTTCCTTTCACCCACTGTCGGACGACATGATTAACTATATCAAC
AAACAGAATACAACATGGCAGGCTGGACGCAACTTCTACAATGTTGACATAAGCTATCTGAAGAAGCTGT
GTGGAACTGTCCTGGGTGGACCCAAGCTGCCGGAAAGGGTTGGGTTCAGCGAGGACATAAATCTACCTGA
ATCCTTTGATGCACGGGAACAGTGGTCCAATTGCCCGACCATCGCACAGATCAGAGACCAGGGGTCCTGT
GGCTCTTGTTGGGCATTTGGGGCAGTGGAAGCCATGTCTGACCGAATCTGCATTCACACCAATGGCCGAG
TCAATGTGGAGGTGTCTGCTGAGGACCTGCTTACCTGCTGTGGTATCCAGTGTGGGGATGGCTGTAATGG
TGGCTATCCCTCTGGAGCATGGAACTTCTGGACTAGAAAAGGCCTGGTTTCTGGTGGAGTATACAATTCT
CATATAGGCTGCTTACCCTACACCATCCCTCCCTGTGAACACCATGTCAATGGCTCCCGTCCCCCATGCA
CTGGAGAAGGAGATACTCCCAAGTGCAACAAGATGTGTGAGGCTGGCTACTCCACATCCTACAAGGAAGA
TAAGCACTATGGGTACACTTCCTACAGTGTGTCTGACAGCGAGAAGGAGATCATGGCGGAAATCTACAAA
AATGGCCCAGTGGAGGGTGCTTTTACTGTGTTTTCTGACTTCTTGACTTACAAATCAGGCGTATACAAGC
ATGAAGCCGGTGATGTGATGGGAGGCCATGCCATCCGCATTCTGGGCTGGGGAATAGAGAATGGAGTACC
CTACTGGCTGGTAGCAAACTCCTGGAACGTTGACTGGGGTGATAATGGTTTCTTTAAAATCCTCAGAGGA
GAGAACCACTGTGGAATTGAATCAGAAATCGTGGCTGGAATCCCACGCACTCAGGATCCACCGGTCGCCA
CCATGGTGAGCAAGGGCGAGGAGCTGTTCACCGGGGTGGTGCCCATCCTGGTCGAGCTGGACGGCGACGT
AAACGGCCACAAGTTCAGCGTGTCCGGCGAGGGCGAGGGCGATGCCACCTACGGCAAGCTGACCCTGAAG
TTCATCTGCACCACCGGCAAGCTGCCCGTGCCCTGGCCCACCCTCGTGACCACCCTGACCTACGGCGTGC
AGTGCTTCAGCCGCTACCCCGACCACATGAAGCAGCACGACTTCTTCAAGTCCGCCATGCCCGAAGGCTA
CGTCCAGGAGCGCACCATCTTCTTCAAGGACGACGGCAACTACAAGACCCGCGCCGAGGTGAAGTTCGAG
GGCGACACCCTGGTGAACCGCATCGAGCTGAAGGGCATCGACTTCAAGGAGGACGGCAACATCCTGGGGC
ACAAGCTGGAGTACAACTACAACAGCCACAACGTCTATATCATGGCCGACAAGCAGAAGAACGGCATCAA
GGTGAACTTCAAGATCCGCCACAACATCGAGGACGGCAGCGTGCAGCTCGCCGACCACTACCAGCAGAAC
ACCCCCATCGGCGACGGCCCCGTGCTGCTGCCCGACAACCACTACCTGAGCACCCAGTCCGCCCTGAGCA
AAGACCCCAACGAGAAGCGCGATCACATGGTCCTGCTGGAGTTCGTGACCGCCGCCGGGATCACTCTCGG
CATGGACGAGCTGTACAAGTAAAGCGGCCGCGACTCTAGATCATAATCAGCCATACCACATT
